>Addgene plasmid #101623 | pDONR221-ZNF879 | depositor full sequence | sequence record 191707 | Full Sequence
ATGGCAAGAAGACTTTTGCCGGCCCATGTCCAAGAATCTGTCACTTTCAGAGATGTAGCTGTATTTTTTT
CCCAAGATGAATGGCTCCACCTTGATTCTGCCCAGAGGGCCCTATACAGAGAAGTAATGCTAGAAAATTA
CAGCATCCTTGTGAGCCTTGGAATCCTTTTTTCGAAGCCAAAAGTAATCAGCCAACTAGAACAAGGTGAA
GACCCCTGGATGGTAGAATCTGGTGTCCCCCAAGGGGCCCACCTTGGCTGGGAATCCCTTTTTGGCACGA
TTGTATCAAAAGAGGAAAACCAAGAGGTGATGAAGAAGCTGATAATTGACGGCACTTTCGATTTTAAGCT
GGAGAAGACATACATCAATGAGGATAAGCTGGAAAAACAACAGGGGAAGAAGAACAGGCTTTTCAGTAAA
GTCCTGGTCACGATAAAGAAGGTATATATGAAAGAGAGGAGTTTCAAAGGTGTAGAATTCGGAAAAAACC
TAGGCCTGAAATCGAGCCTAATCAGAAAGCCGAGAATTGTGAGCAGAGGGAGGAGGCCGAGGAGCCAACA
ATATTCTGTCCTTTTTAAACAGCTCGGTGTAAATACTGTCAGGAAGTGTTATAAGTGTAATATCTGCGGA
AAGATTTTCCTCCACAGCAGTTCCCTTTCAAAACACCAGAGGATCCATACGGGAGAAAAACTATATAAGT
GTAAAGAGTGCAGGAAAGCATTTTCCCAATCTTCATCCCTCACCCAACACCTGAGAGTACATACTGGTGA
AAAACCATATATCTGTTCTGAGTGCGGTAAAGCTTTCAGTTTCACGACGAGTTTAATTGGCCACCAGAGA
ATGCATACTGGAGAAAGACCATATAAGTGTAAAGAGTGCGGGAAAACTTTTAAAGGTTCCAGCAGCCTAA
ATAACCACCAGAGAATCCACACTGGAGAGAAGCCATATAAGTGTAATGAATGCGGAAGGGCTTTTTCCCA
GTGTTCCAGTTTAATACAACACCACAGAATACACACAGGAGAAAAGCCATATGAATGCACCCAATGTGGA
AAAGCATTCACATCAATTTCCAGATTGAGCAGACACCACAGGATCCATACCGGAGAAAAACCTTTCCACT
GTAATGAATGTGGGAAAGTTTTTTCATACCACAGTGCTTTGATAATCCACCAGAGAATACATACCGGTGA
AAAGCCATATGCCTGTAAAGAGTGTGGGAAAGCTTTTTCACAATCGAGTGCCCTAATCCAACACCAAAGG
ATCCATACAGGAGAGAAACCATATAAGTGTAATGAGTGTGGAAAGGCATTCAGCTGGATATCGAGATTAA
ATATCCACCACAGGATACACACTGGTGAGAAGCCGTATAACTGCAAAGAATGTGGTAAGGCATTCAGTTC
CCATTCTGGTGTAAACACCCACAGAAAGATACATACGGGTGAAAAGCCATATAAATGTAATGACTGTGAA
AAGGCTTTTAACCAAAGCAGTGCCCTGATCCAGCACCAAAGAATCCATACTGGGGAGAAACCATATAACT
GTAAAGTGTGCGGAAAAGCTTTCAGACAAAGTTCTTCCCTAATGACCCATATGAGGATCCACACAGGTGA
GAAACCATATAAGTGTAAAGAATGCGGGAAGGCTTTCAGCCAATCAAGTTCCCTCACAAACCACCAAAGG
ACCCATAACAACTTTCTTGTACAAAGTTGGCATTATAAGAAAGCATTGCTTATCAATTTGTTGCAACGAA
CAGGTCACTATCAGTCAAAATAAAATCATTATTTGCCATCCAGCTGATATCCCCTATAGTGAGTCGTATT
ACATGGTCATAGCTGTTTCCTGGCAGCTCTGGCCCGTGTCTCAAAATCTCTGATGTTACATTGCACAAGA
TAAAAATATATCATCATGAACAATAAAACTGTCTGCTTACATAAACAGTAATACAAGGGGTGTTATGAGC
CATATTCAACGGGAAACGTCGAGGCCGCGATTAAATTCCAACATGGATGCTGATTTATATGGGTATAAAT
GGGCTCGCGATAATGTCGGGCAATCAGGTGCGACAATCTATCGCTTGTATGGGAAGCCCGATGCGCCAGA
GTTGTTTCTGAAACATGGCAAAGGTAGCGTTGCCAATGATGTTACAGATGAGATGGTCAGACTAAACTGG
CTGACGGAATTTATGCCTCTTCCGACCATCAAGCATTTTATCCGTACTCCTGATGATGCATGGTTACTCA
CCACTGCGATCCCCGGAAAAACAGCATTCCAGGTATTAGAAGAATATCCTGATTCAGGTGAAAATATTGT
TGATGCGCTGGCAGTGTTCCTGCGCCGGTTGCATTCGATTCCTGTTTGTAATTGTCCTTTTAACAGCGAT
CGCGTATTTCGTCTCGCTCAGGCGCAATCACGAATGAATAACGGTTTGGTTGATGCGAGTGATTTTGATG
ACGAGCGTAATGGCTGGCCTGTTGAACAAGTCTGGAAAGAAATGCATAAACTTTTGCCATTCTCACCGGA
TTCAGTCGTCACTCATGGTGATTTCTCACTTGATAACCTTATTTTTGACGAGGGGAAATTAATAGGTTGT
ATTGATGTTGGACGAGTCGGAATCGCAGACCGATACCAGGATCTTGCCATCCTATGGAACTGCCTCGGTG
AGTTTTCTCCTTCATTACAGAAACGGCTTTTTCAAAAATATGGTATTGATAATCCTGATATGAATAAATT
GCAGTTTCATTTGATGCTCGATGAGTTTTTCTAATCAGAATTGGTTAATTGGTTGTAACACTGGCAGAGC
ATTACGCTGACTTGACGGGACGGCGCAAGCTCATGACCAAAATCCCTTAACGTGAGTTACGCGTCGTTCC
ACTGAGCGTCAGACCCCGTAGAAAAGATCAAAGGATCTTCTTGAGATCCTTTTTTTCTGCGCGTAATCTG
CTGCTTGCAAACAAAAAAACCACCGCTACCAGCGGTGGTTTGTTTGCCGGATCAAGAGCTACCAACTCTT
TTTCCGAAGGTAACTGGCTTCAGCAGAGCGCAGATACCAAATACTGTTCTTCTAGTGTAGCCGTAGTTAG
GCCACCACTTCAAGAACTCTGTAGCACCGCCTACATACCTCGCTCTGCTAATCCTGTTACCAGTGGCTGC
TGCCAGTGGCGATAAGTCGTGTCTTACCGGGTTGGACTCAAGACGATAGTTACCGGATAAGGCGCAGCGG
TCGGGCTGAACGGGGGGTTCGTGCACACAGCCCAGCTTGGAGCGAACGACCTACACCGAACTGAGATACC
TACAGCGTGAGCTATGAGAAAGCGCCACGCTTCCCGAAGGGAGAAAGGCGGACAGGTATCCGGTAAGCGG
CAGGGTCGGAACAGGAGAGCGCACGAGGGAGCTTCCAGGGGGAAACGCCTGGTATCTTTATAGTCCTGTC
GGGTTTCGCCACCTCTGACTTGAGCGTCGATTTTTGTGATGCTCGTCAGGGGGGCGGAGCCTATGGAAAA
ACGCCAGCAACGCGGCCTTTTTACGGTTCCTGGCCTTTTGCTGGCCTTTTGCTCACATGTTCTTTCCTGC
GTTATCCCCTGATTCTGTGGATAACCGTATTACCGCCTTTGAGTGAGCTGATACCGCTCGCCGCAGCCGA
ACGACCGAGCGCAGCGAGTCAGTGAGCGAGGAAGCGGAAGAGCGCCCAATACGCAAACCGCCTCTCCCCG
CGCGTTGGCCGATTCATTAATGCAGCTGGCACGACAGGTTTCCCGACTGGAAAGCGGGCAGTGAGCGCAA
CGCAATTAATACGCGTACCGCTAGCCAGGAAGAGTTTGTAGAAACGCAAAAAGGCCATCCGTCAGGATGG
CCTTCTGCTTAGTTTGATGCCTGGCAGTTTATGGCGGGCGTCCTGCCCGCCACCCTCCGGGCCGTTGCTT
CACAACGTTCAAATCCGCTCCCGGCGGATTTGTCCTACTCAGGAGAGCGTTCACCGACAAACAACAGATA
AAACGAAAGGCCCAGTCTTCCGACTGAGCCTTTCGTTTTATTTGATGCCTGGCAGTTCCCTACTCTCGCG
TTAACGCTAGCATGGATGTTTTCCCAGTCACGACGTTGTAAAACGACGGCCAGTCTTAAGCTCGGGCCCC
AAATAATGATTTTATTTTGACTGATAGTGACCTGTTCGTTGCAACAAATTGATGAGCAATGCTTTTTTAT
AATGCCAACTTTGTACAAAAAAGTTG
Features (pLannotate 1.2.2; 11 found; start..end, strand, type, name):
      1..672     +  CDS            ZNF879 (fragment): ZN879_HUMAN - Experimental evidence at transcript level: Swiss-Prot protein existence level 2. May be involved in transcriptional regulation. From Homo sapiens (Human).
    759..776     +  CDS            CCR5TC (fragment): zinc-finger domain from the CCR5-224 (+) zinc-finger nuclease that recognizes the left half-site target sequence in the human CCR5 gene (Perez et al., 2008; Gross et al., 2013)
   1689..1784    -  protein_bind   attL3: mutant version of attL; recombination site for the Gateway® LR reaction LR Clonase™
   1803..1821    -  promoter       T7 promoter: promoter for bacteriophage T7 RNA polymerase
   1955..2764    +  CDS            KanR: aminoglycoside phosphotransferase; aph(3')-Ia; confers resistance to kanamycin in bacteria or G418 (Geneticin®) in eukaryotes
   2911..3499    +  rep_origin     ori: high-copy-number ColE1/pMB1/pBR322/pUC origin of replication
   3682..3774    +  CDS            lacI (fragment): lac repressor; lacI; The lac repressor binds to the lac operator to inhibit transcription in E. coli. This inhibition can be relieved by adding lactose or isopropyl-β-D-thiogalactopyranoside (IPTG).
   3829..3856    -  terminator     rrnB T2 terminator: transcription terminator T2 from the E. coli rrnB gene
   3988..4031    +  terminator     rrnB T1 terminator: Escherichia coli rrnB; transcription terminator T1 from the E. coli rrnB gene
   4078..4114    -  CDS            lacZα (fragment): LacZα fragment of β-galactosidase; lacZ fragment
   4131..4226    +  protein_bind   attL3: mutant version of attL; recombination site for the Gateway® LR reaction LR Clonase™
