[The description below was written by a language model from this plasmid's Addgene catalogue record and pLannotate feature annotations shown in this document.]
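Description:
pDONR221-ZNF879 is a Gateway entry (shuttling) clone built on the Invitrogen pDONR221 backbone and carrying the open reading frame of human ZNF879, a zinc-finger protein thought to act in transcriptional regulation. It belongs to the Human TFome Collection, a library of human transcription factor ORFs assembled for cell fate engineering, and the insert was produced by gene synthesis. The 4,226 nt plasmid is maintained in E. coli through a high-copy ColE1/pUC-type origin and is selected with kanamycin via the aph(3')-Ia KanR gene.

The ORF sits between two attL-type recombination sites, so an LR Clonase reaction can move it into any compatible Gateway destination vector. The annotation software labels both sites attL3, whereas the specific attL variants are not otherwise stated in the record. The last nucleotide of the stop codon has been removed, leaving the reading frame open so that destination vectors can supply C-terminal tags or fusion partners. The plasmid carries no eukaryotic promoter, so expression depends on the destination vector. The rrnB T1 and T2 terminators upstream of the cassette shield the insert from read-through transcription, and a T7 promoter lies just outside the downstream attL site. M13 forward and reverse primer sites are listed for sequencing the insert.

The automated feature table annotates only the first 672 nt as a ZNF879 fragment, although the insert evidently extends to about position 1,688. The short CCR5-targeting zinc-finger hit in that region most likely reflects similarity among zinc-finger repeats, and the small lacI and lacZα fragments look like backbone remnants or incidental matches rather than functional genes.
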