Addgene plasmid #101623: pDONR221-ZNF879
Purpose: Donor Vector containing ZNF879 transcription factor, part of the Human TFome Collection
Depositing lab: George Church. Depositing organization: Harvard Medical School. Publication: A comprehensive library of human transcription factors for cell fate engineering. Ng AHM, Khoshakhlagh P, Rojo Arias JE, Pasquini G, Wang K, Swiersy A, Shipman SL, Appleton E, Kiaee K, Kohman RE, Vernet A, Dysart M, Leeper K, Saylor W, Huang JY, Graveline A, Taipale J, Hill DE, Vidal M, Melero-Martin JM, Busskamp V, Church GM. Nat Biotechnol. 2021 Apr;39(4):510-519. doi: 10.1038/s41587-020-0742-6. Epub 2020 Nov 30. PubMed 33257861.
Backbone
  Vector backbone: pDONR221
  Backbone manufacturer: Invitrogen
  Vector type: Gateway shuttling vector
Growth in bacteria
  Bacterial resistance: Kanamycin, 50 μg/mL
  Growth temperature: 37°C
  Growth strain: DH5alpha
  Copy number: High Copy
Gene/Insert
  Gene/Insert name: ZNF879 (alt name: B4DU55 (Uniprot ID))
  Species: H. sapiens (human)
  Mutation: Last nucleotide of stop codon removed to allow for Gateway C-terminal fusions
  Entrez Gene: ZNF879 (a.k.a. DKFZp686E2433)
  Cloning method: Gateway Cloning
  Sequencing primers: 5′ M13F(-21); 3′ M13R
Terms and licenses: Academic/Nonprofit Terms; Industry Terms: Not Available to Industry
Depositor comments: Harvard generated by gene synthesis
How to cite: pDONR221-ZNF879 was a gift from George Church (Addgene plasmid # 101623 ; http://n2t.net/addgene:101623 ; RRID:Addgene_101623)
