>Addgene plasmid #101623 | pDONR221-ZNF879 | depositor partial sequence | sequence record 191708 | insert
ATGGCAAGAAGACTTTTGCCGGCCCATGTCCAAGAATCTGTCACTTTCAGAGATGTAGCTGTATTTTTTT
CCCAAGATGAATGGCTCCACCTTGATTCTGCCCAGAGGGCCCTATACAGAGAAGTAATGCTAGAAAATTA
CAGCATCCTTGTGAGCCTTGGAATCCTTTTTTCGAAGCCAAAAGTAATCAGCCAACTAGAACAAGGTGAA
GACCCCTGGATGGTAGAATCTGGTGTCCCCCAAGGGGCCCACCTTGGCTGGGAATCCCTTTTTGGCACGA
TTGTATCAAAAGAGGAAAACCAAGAGGTGATGAAGAAGCTGATAATTGACGGCACTTTCGATTTTAAGCT
GGAGAAGACATACATCAATGAGGATAAGCTGGAAAAACAACAGGGGAAGAAGAACAGGCTTTTCAGTAAA
GTCCTGGTCACGATAAAGAAGGTATATATGAAAGAGAGGAGTTTCAAAGGTGTAGAATTCGGAAAAAACC
TAGGCCTGAAATCGAGCCTAATCAGAAAGCCGAGAATTGTGAGCAGAGGGAGGAGGCCGAGGAGCCAACA
ATATTCTGTCCTTTTTAAACAGCTCGGTGTAAATACTGTCAGGAAGTGTTATAAGTGTAATATCTGCGGA
AAGATTTTCCTCCACAGCAGTTCCCTTTCAAAACACCAGAGGATCCATACGGGAGAAAAACTATATAAGT
GTAAAGAGTGCAGGAAAGCATTTTCCCAATCTTCATCCCTCACCCAACACCTGAGAGTACATACTGGTGA
AAAACCATATATCTGTTCTGAGTGCGGTAAAGCTTTCAGTTTCACGACGAGTTTAATTGGCCACCAGAGA
ATGCATACTGGAGAAAGACCATATAAGTGTAAAGAGTGCGGGAAAACTTTTAAAGGTTCCAGCAGCCTAA
ATAACCACCAGAGAATCCACACTGGAGAGAAGCCATATAAGTGTAATGAATGCGGAAGGGCTTTTTCCCA
GTGTTCCAGTTTAATACAACACCACAGAATACACACAGGAGAAAAGCCATATGAATGCACCCAATGTGGA
AAAGCATTCACATCAATTTCCAGATTGAGCAGACACCACAGGATCCATACCGGAGAAAAACCTTTCCACT
GTAATGAATGTGGGAAAGTTTTTTCATACCACAGTGCTTTGATAATCCACCAGAGAATACATACCGGTGA
AAAGCCATATGCCTGTAAAGAGTGTGGGAAAGCTTTTTCACAATCGAGTGCCCTAATCCAACACCAAAGG
ATCCATACAGGAGAGAAACCATATAAGTGTAATGAGTGTGGAAAGGCATTCAGCTGGATATCGAGATTAA
ATATCCACCACAGGATACACACTGGTGAGAAGCCGTATAACTGCAAAGAATGTGGTAAGGCATTCAGTTC
CCATTCTGGTGTAAACACCCACAGAAAGATACATACGGGTGAAAAGCCATATAAATGTAATGACTGTGAA
AAGGCTTTTAACCAAAGCAGTGCCCTGATCCAGCACCAAAGAATCCATACTGGGGAGAAACCATATAACT
GTAAAGTGTGCGGAAAAGCTTTCAGACAAAGTTCTTCCCTAATGACCCATATGAGGATCCACACAGGTGA
GAAACCATATAAGTGTAAAGAATGCGGGAAGGCTTTCAGCCAATCAAGTTCCCTCACAAACCACCAAAGG
ACCCATAA
